Addgene plasmid #99772: pumilio
Purpose: Expresses S. meditearranea pumilio
Depositing lab: Phillip Newmark. Depositing organization: University of Illinois at Urbana-Champaign. Publication: A premeiotic function for boule in the planarian Schmidtea mediterranea. Iyer H, Issigonis M, Sharma PP, Extavour CG, Newmark PA. Proc Natl Acad Sci U S A. 2016 Jun 21;113(25):E3509-18. doi: 10.1073/pnas.1521341113. Epub 2016 Jun 2. PubMed 27330085.
Backbone
  Vector backbone: pJC53.2
  Vector type: Bacterial Expression
Growth in bacteria
  Bacterial resistance: Kanamycin, 50 μg/mL
  Growth temperature: 37°C
  Growth strain: DH5alpha
  Copy number: Unknown
Gene/Insert
  Gene/Insert name: pumilio
  Cloning method: Restriction Enzyme; 5′ cloning site unknown (unknown if destroyed); 3′ cloning site unknown (unknown if destroyed)
Terms and licenses: Academic/Nonprofit Terms; Industry Terms: Not Available to Industry
Depositor comments: Addgene Note: These plasmids were generated for in vitro transcription and may not be suitable for overexpression studies. The inserts were amplified from cDNA and may differ from NCBI reference sequences.
How to cite: pumilio was a gift from Phillip Newmark (Addgene plasmid # 99772 ; http://n2t.net/addgene:99772 ; RRID:Addgene_99772)
