[The description below was written by a language model from this plasmid's Addgene catalogue record and pLannotate feature annotations shown in this document.]
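Description:
The pumilio plasmid carries a cDNA-derived fragment of the planarian Schmidtea mediterranea pumilio gene cloned into the pJC53.2 backbone. It is catalogued as a bacterial expression vector, but the depositor notes say it was made for in vitro transcription and may not suit overexpression studies. The sequenced record is 3,672 nt. It is maintained in E. coli through a high-copy ColE1/pUC-type origin. The catalogue lists kanamycin selection, which matches the annotated neo (nptII) gene. The feature table also shows an intact β-lactamase (AmpR) coding sequence with only a fragment of its promoter, along with remnants of a Tn5 transposase and an M13 origin, which are probably left over from the backbone's construction.

The insert lies between two sets of phage promoters that face inward. T7 and T3 promoters sit on one side, and SP6 and T7 promoters sit on the opposite strand on the other side, with T7 terminators flanking the whole cassette. With this layout, T3 or SP6 polymerase can transcribe a single strand, for example to make sense or antisense riboprobes, while T7 polymerase can transcribe both strands to give double-stranded RNA. The annotation software recognised only a short stretch of the insert, by its similarity to human PUM2, a Pumilio-family RNA-binding protein that represses target mRNAs through their 3′ UTRs. The space between the promoters is only a few hundred nucleotides, so the insert is a partial gene fragment rather than a full-length coding sequence. The cloning sites are not recorded, and the insert may differ from reference sequences. The associated publication concerns germ cell development in planarians.
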