Features (pLannotate 1.2.2; 13 found; start..end, strand, type, name):
      1..48      -  terminator     T7 terminator: transcription terminator for bacteriophage T7 RNA polymerase
     62..80      +  promoter       T7 promoter: promoter for bacteriophage T7 RNA polymerase
     84..102     +  promoter       T3 promoter: promoter for bacteriophage T3 RNA polymerase
    342..542     +  CDS            PUM2 (fragment): PUM2_HUMAN - Also known as KIAA0235, PUMH2. Experimental evidence at protein level: Swiss-Prot protein existence level 1. Sequence-specific RNA-binding protein that acts as a post- transcriptional repressor by binding the 3'-UTR of mRNA targets. Binds to an RNA consensus sequence, the Pumilio Response Element (PRE), 5'- UGUANAUA-3', that is related to the Nanos Response Element (NRE) (, PubMed:21397187). Mediates post-transcriptional repression of transcripts via different mechanisms: acts via direct recruitment of the CCR4-POP2-NOT deadenylase leading to translational inhibition and mRNA degr
    551..569     -  promoter       SP6 promoter: promoter for bacteriophage SP6 RNA polymerase
    573..591     -  promoter       T7 promoter: promoter for bacteriophage T7 RNA polymerase
    605..652     +  terminator     T7 terminator: transcription terminator for bacteriophage T7 RNA polymerase
    835..1423    -  rep_origin     ori: high-copy-number ColE1/pMB1/pBR322/pUC origin of replication
   1594..2454    -  CDS            AmpR: β-lactamase; bla; confers resistance to ampicillin, carbenicillin, and related antibiotics
   2455..2471    -  promoter       AmpR promoter (fragment): bla
   2475..3266    -  CDS            neo: KKA2_KLEPN - Also known as kan, nptII. Experimental evidence at protein level: Swiss-Prot protein existence level 1. Resistance to kanamycin, neomycin, paromomycin, ribostamycin, butirosin and gentamicin B. From Klebsiella pneumoniae.
   3298..3597    -  CDS            tnpA (fragment): TN5P_ECOLX - Also known as tnp. Experimental evidence at protein level: Swiss-Prot protein existence level 1. Mediates transposition of transposon Tn5 by a 'cut and paste' mechanism. First, the monomeric transposase binds the 19 bp inverted DNA repeats flanking the transposon. Then, dimerization of the DNA- bound transposase creates a synaptic DNA complex. After nicking of the first DNA strand, excision of the transposon proceeds through a series of intermediates. The transposase then mediates the insertion of the transposon at a new site by strand transfer. The activity of the wild- type tran
   3600..3666    -  rep_origin     M13 ori (fragment): M13 bacteriophage origin of replication; arrow indicates direction of (+) strand synthesis
>Addgene plasmid #99772 | pumilio | addgene full sequence | sequence record 194223 | Addgene NGS Result
CAAAAAACCCCTCAAGACCCGTTTAGAGGCCCCAAGGGGTTATGCTAGGCGCGCCGGATCCTAATACGAC
TCACTATAGGGAGAATTAACCCTCACTAAAGGGAGACCTTGGCAGGATTGTCGAACTCAGTATCCATAAA
TTCGCTAGTAATGTTGTTGAAAAAGCTGTGGCACATGCAACTCGTCAAGAGCGCCAAGCCCTAATAAATG
AAGTTCTCCAAGATACTATTCCTGTTTCTACAAGCAATGCAATAATGCGCAATGCCGATGTCAGTAGTGG
TGTGTATGGATCTGAAACCGATGGTAGTGATACCGACAGCGGAGGATCTGTACAAAGGGAATCTGTTCTT
TATTGGATGATGAAAGACCAATTCGCTAATTATGTCATTCAAAAAATGCTCGATGTAGCTGAACAGCCAA
TGAGAAAAGAATTAATGACTAAAATCAAGCCTCATCTTGGAAGCCTAAGAAAATACACGTACGGCAAGCA
TATAATAAACAAAATGGAAAAGTATTACATGAAAAACAATCAGGATCTTGGAAGGTCACTTCTATAGTGT
CACCTAAATCTCCCTATAGTGAGTCGTATTAGGATCCGGCGCGCCTAGCATAACCCCTTGGGGCCTCTAA
ACGGGTCTTGAGGGGTTTTTTGACGCGTGCTTCCTCGCTCACTGACTCGCTGCGCTCGGTCGTTCGGCTG
CGGCGAGCGGTATCAGCTCACTCAAAGGCGGTAATACGGTTATCCACAGAATCAGGGGATAACGCAGGAA
AGAACATGTGAGCAAAAGGCCAGCAAAAGGCCAGGAACCGTAAAAAGGCCGCGTTGCTGGCGTTTTTCCA
TAGGCTCCGCCCCCCTGACGAGCATCACAAAAATCGACGCTCAAGTCAGAGGTGGCGAAACCCGACAGGA
CTATAAAGATACCAGGCGTTTCCCCCTGGAAGCTCCCTCGTGCGCTCTCCTGTTCCGACCCTGCCGCTTA
CCGGATACCTGTCCGCCTTTCTCCCTTCGGGAAGCGTGGCGCTTTCTCATAGCTCACGCTGTAGGTATCT
CAGTTCGGTGTAGGTCGTTCGCTCCAAGCTGGGCTGTGTGCACGAACCCCCCGTTCAGCCCGACCGCTGC
GCCTTATCCGGTAACTATCGTCTTGAGTCCAACCCGGTAAGACACGACTTATCGCCACTGGCAGCAGCCA
CTGGTAACAGGATTAGCAGAGCGAGGTATGTAGGCGGTGCTACAGAGTTCTTGAAGTGGTGGCCTAACTA
CGGCTACACTAGAAGAACAGTATTTGGTATCTGCGCTCTGCTGAAGCCAGTTACCTTCGGAAAAAGAGTT
GGTAGCTCTTGATCCGGCAAACAAACCACCGCTGGTAGCGGTGGTTTTTTTGTTTGCAAGCAGCAGATTA
CGCGCAGAAAAAAAGGATCTCAAGAAGATCCTTTGATCTTTTCTACGGGGTCTGACGCTCAGTGGAACGA
AAACTCACGTTAAGGGATTTTGGTCATGAGATTATCAAAAAGGATCTTCACCTAGATCCTTTTAAATTAA
AAATGAAGTTTTAAATCAATCTAAAGTATATATGAGTAAACTTGGTCTGACAGTTACCAATGCTTAATCA
GTGAGGCACCTATCTCAGCGATCTGTCTATTTCGTTCATCCATAGTTGCCTGGCTCCCCGTCGTGTAGAT
AACTACGATACGGGAGGGCTTACCATCTGGCCCCAGTGCTGCAATGATACCGCGAGACCCACGCTCACCG
GCTCCAGATTTATCAGCAATAAACCAGCCAGCCGGAAGGGCCGAGCGCAGAAGTGGTCCTGCAACTTTAT
CCGCCTCCATCCAGTCTATTAATTGTTGCCGGGAAGCTAGAGTAAGTAGTTCGCCAGTTAATAGTTTGCG
CAACGTTGTTGCCATTGCTACAGGCATCGTGGTGTCACGCTCGTCGTTTGGTATGGCTTCATTCAGCTCC
GGTTCCCAACGATCAAGGCGAGTTACATGATCCCCCATGTTGTGCAAAAAAGCGGTTAGCTCCTTCGGTC
CTCCGATCGTTGTCAGAAGTAAGTTGGCCGCAGTGTTATCACTCATGGTTATGGCAGCACTGCATAATTC
TCTTACTGTCATGCCATCCGTAAGATGCTTTTCTGTGACTGGTGAGTACTCAACCAAGTCATTCTGAGAA
TAGTGTATGCGGCGACCGAGTTGCTCTTGCCCGGCGTCAATACGGGATAATACCGCGCCACATAGCAGAA
CTTTAAAAGTGCTCATCATTGGAAAACGTTCTTCGGGGCGAAAACTCTCAAGGATCTTACCGCTGTTGAG
ATCCAGTTCGATGTAACCCACTCGTGCACCCAACTGATCTTCAGCATCTTTTACTTTCACCAGCGTTTCT
GGGTGAGCAAAAACAGGAAGGCAAAATGCCGCAAAAAAGGGAATAAGGGCGACACGGAAATGTTGAATAC
TCATACTCTTCCTTTTTCAATTCAGAAGAACTCGTCAAGAAGGCGATAGAAGGCGATGCGCTGCGAATCG
GGAGCGGCGATACCGTAAAGCACGAGGAAGCGGTCAGCCCATTCGCCGCCAAGCTCTTCAGCAATATCAC
GGGTAGCCAACGCTATGTCCTGATAGCGGTCCGCCACACCCAGCCGGCCACAGTCGATGAATCCAGAAAA
GCGGCCATTTTCCACCATGATATTCGGCAAGCAGGCATCGCCATGGGTCACGACGAGATCCTCGCCGTCG
GGCATGCGCGCCTTGAGCCTGGCGAACAGTTCGGCTGGCGCGAGCCCCTGATGCTCTTCGTCCAGATCAT
CCTGATCGACAAGACCGGCTTCCATCCGAGTACGTGCTCGCTCGATGCGATGTTTCGCTTGGTGGTCGAA
TGGGCAGGTAGCCGGATCAAGCGTATGCAGCCGCCGCATTGCATCAGCCATGATGGATACTTTCTCGGCA
GGAGCAAGGTGGGATGACAGGAGATCCTGCCCCGGCACTTCGCCCAATAGCAGCCAGTCCCTTCCCGCTT
CAGTGACAACGTCGAGCACAGCTGCGCAAGGAACGCCCGTCGTGGCCAGCCACGATAGCCGCGCTGCCTC
GTCCTGCAGTTCATTCAGGGCACCGGACAGGTCGGTCTTGACAAAAAGAACCGGGCGCCCCTGCGCTGAC
AGCCGGAACACGGCGGCATCAGAGCAGCCGATTGTCTGTTGTGCCCAGTCATAGCCGAATAGCCTCTCCA
CCCAAGCGGCCGGAGAACCTGCGTGCAATCCATCTTGTTCAATCATGCGAAACGATCCTCATCCTGTCTC
TTGATCAGATCTTGATCCCCTGCGCCATCAGATCATTGGCGGCAAGAAAGCCATCCAGTTTACTTTGCAG
GGCTTCCCAACCTTACCAGAGGGCGCCCCAGCTGGCAATTCCGGTTCGCTTGCTGTCCATAAAACCGCCC
AGTCTAGCTATCGCCATGTAAGCCCACTGCAAGCTACCTGCTTTCTCTTTGCGCTTGCGTTTTCCCTTGT
CCAGATAGCCCAGTAGCTGACATTCATCCGGGGTCAGCACCGTTTCTGCGGACTGGCTTTCTACGTGTTC
CGCTTCCTTTAGCAGCCCTTGCGCCCTGAATTTTGTTAAAATTCGCGTTAAATTTTTGTTAAATCAGCTC
ATTTTTTAACCAATAGGCCGAAATCGACGCGT
